Addgene plasmid #231169: pJC224
Purpose: (Empty Backbone) Empty Module A plasmid compatible with MoClo and Cermak (2017) genome engineering plasmids
Depositing lab: Daniel Voytas. Depositing organization: University of Minnesota.
Backbone
  Vector backbone: Other
  Vector type: subcloning vector
Growth in bacteria
  Bacterial resistance: Chloramphenicol and Ampicillin, 25 & 100 μg/mL
  Growth temperature: 37°C
  Growth strain: ccdB Survival
  Copy number: High Copy
Gene/Insert
  Gene/Insert name: None
Terms and licenses: Academic/Nonprofit Terms; Industry Terms: Not Available to Industry
How to cite: pJC224 was a gift from Daniel Voytas (Addgene plasmid # 231169 ; http://n2t.net/addgene:231169 ; RRID:Addgene_231169)
