[The description below was written by a language model from this plasmid's Addgene catalogue record and pLannotate feature annotations shown in this document.]
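Description:
pJC224 is a small (about 3.5 kb) empty subcloning vector that serves as a "Module A" entry plasmid in a modular genome engineering toolkit. According to the record, it is compatible both with MoClo-style assembly and with the Cermak (2017) series of genome engineering plasmids. It carries no gene or insert of its own, and the backbone is listed only as "Other". It replicates in E. coli from a high-copy ColE1/pUC-type origin. Permanent selection comes from an ampicillin resistance gene (β-lactamase) driven by its native bla promoter.

The rest of the plasmid is a counter-selectable placeholder cassette. A chloramphenicol acetyltransferase gene with a fragment of its cat promoter sits downstream of a lac UV5 promoter. It is followed by a partial ccdA sequence and an intact ccdB gene. CcdB is a gyrase-targeting toxin that kills ordinary E. coli strains, which explains why the plasmid is propagated in a ccdB-tolerant host under combined chloramphenicol and ampicillin selection. In vectors of this design, the CmR/ccdB cassette is normally replaced by the part being cloned. Transformants in a standard strain then survive only if the toxin has been lost, giving strong selection against unmodified backbone.

The feature table does not annotate the restriction sites or overhangs that flank the cassette, so the exact cloning junctions and assembly enzymes cannot be stated from this record. The intended use is to build a custom Module A component that is then combined with other modules into final genome engineering constructs.
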