Features (pLannotate 1.2.2; 8 found; start..end, strand, type, name):
     57..87      +  promoter       lac UV5 promoter: E. coli lac promoter with an "up" mutation
    111..140     +  promoter       cat promoter (fragment): promoter of the E. coli cat gene encoding chloramphenicol acetyltransferase
    141..821     +  CDS            CmR: chloramphenicol acetyltransferase confers resistance to chloramphenicol
    978..1136    +  CDS            ccdA (fragment): CCDA_ECO57 - Also known as H, letA. Experimental evidence at protein level: Swiss-Prot protein existence level 1. Antitoxin component of a type II toxin-antitoxin (TA) system which inhibits the post-segregational killing (PSK) of plasmid-free cells, also referred to as a plasmid addiction system. Binds to and blocks the activity of CcdB; will also remove bound CcdB protein from the CcdB-GyrA complex by forming a CcdA-CcdB complex, a process termed rejuvenation. Functions as a transcriptional corepressor for the ccdAB operon, repression also requires CcdB (By similarity). From Escherichia coli
   1141..1443    +  CDS            ccdB: CCDB_ECOLI - Also known as G, letB, letD. Experimental evidence at protein level: Swiss-Prot protein existence level 1. Toxic component of a type II toxin-antitoxin (TA) system, functioning in plasmid maintainence. Responsible for the post- segregational killing (PSK) of plasmid-free cells, also referred to as a plasmid addiction system. Half-life of over 2 hours. Cell killing by CcdB is accompanied by filamentation, defects in chromosome and plasmid segregation, defects in cell division, formation of anucleate cells, decreased DNA synthesis and plasmid loss. Interferes with the activity of DN
   1528..1628    +  promoter       AmpR promoter: bla
   1629..2489    +  CDS            AmpR: β-lactamase; bla; confers resistance to ampicillin, carbenicillin, and related antibiotics
   2696..3284    +  rep_origin     ori: high-copy-number ColE1/pMB1/pBR322/pUC origin of replication
>Addgene plasmid #231169 | pJC224 | addgene full sequence | sequence record 460659 | Addgene NGS Result
CACCTGCTTTTGATCGGCGCGCCGGAGTGAGACCGGCCGCATTAGGCACCCCAGGCTTTACACTTTATGC
TTCCGGCTCGTATAATGTGTGGATTTTGAGTTAGGATCCGTCGAGATTTTCAGGAGCTAAGGAAGCTAAA
ATGGAGAAAAAAATCACTGGATATACCACCGTTGATATATCCCAATGGCATCGTAAAGAACATTTTGAGG
CATTTCAGTCAGTCGCTCAATGTACCTATAACCAGACCGTTCAGCTGGATATTACGGCCTTTTTAAAGAC
CGTAAAGAAAAATAAGCACAAGTTTTATCCGGCCTTTATTCACATTCTTGCCCGCCTGATGAATGCTCAT
CCGGAATTCCGTATGGCAATGAAAGACGGTGAGCTGGTGATATGGGATAGTGTTCACCCTTGTTACACCG
TTTTCCATGAGCAAACTGAAACGTTTTCATCGCTCTGGAGTGAATACCACGACGATTTCCGGCAGTTTCT
ACACATATATTCGCAAGATGTGGCGTGTTACGGTGAAAACCTGGCCTATTTCCCTAAAGGGTTTATTGAG
AATATGTTTTTCGTTTCAGCCAATCCCTGGGTGAGTTTCACCAGTTTTGATTTAAACGTGGCCAATATGG
ACAACTTCTTCGCCCCCGTTTTCACCATGGGCAAATATTATACGCAAGGCGACAAGGTGCTGATGCCGCT
GGCGATTCAGGTTCATCATGCCGTTTGTGATGGCTTCCATGTCGGCAGAATGCTTAATGAATTACAACAG
TACTGCGATGAGTGGCAGGCGGGGCGTAATCTAGAGGATCCGGCTTACTAAAAGCCAGATAACAGTATGC
GTATTTGCGCGCTGATTTTTGCGGTATAAGAATATATACTGATATGTATACCCGAAGTATGTCAAAAGGA
GGTATGCTATGAAGCAGCGTATTACAGTGACAGTTGACAGCGACAGCTATCAGTTGCTCAAGGCATATAT
GATGTCAATATCTCCGGTCTGGTAAGCACAACCATGCAGAATGAAGCCCGTCGTCTGCGTGCCGAACGCT
GGAAAGCGGAAAATCAGGAAGGGATGGCTGAGGTCGCCCGGTTTATTGAAATGAACGGCTCTTTTGCTGA
CGAGAACAGGGGCTGGTGAAATGCAGTTTAAGGTTTACACCTATAAAAGAGAGAGCCGTTATCGTCTGTT
TGTGGATGTACAGAGTGATATTATTGACACGCCCGGGCGACGGATGGTGATCCCCCTGGCCAGTGCACGT
CTGCTGTCAGATAAAGTCTCCCGTGAACTTTACCCGGTGGTGCATATCGGGGATGAAAGCTGGCGCATGA
TGACCACCGATATGGCCAGTGTGCCGGTTTCCGTTATCGGGGAAGAAGTGGCTGATCTCAGCCACCGCGA
AAATGACATCAAAAACGCCATTAACCTGATGTTCTGGGGAATATAAGGTCTCTCGCTGAGCTCGGACTTT
TGCAGGTGTGATGAAAAGCCTTAGGGTCAGGTGGCACTTTTCGGGGAAATGTGCGATGAACCCCTATTTG
TTTATTTTTCTAAATACATTCAAATATGTATCCGCTAATGAGACAATAACCCTGATAAATGCTTCAATTA
TATTGAAAAAGGAAGAGTATGAGTATCCAACATTTCCGTGTCGCCCTTATTCCCTTTTTTGCGGCCTTCT
GCCTTCCTGTTTTTGCTCACCCAGAAACGCTGGTGAAAGTAAAAGATGCTGAAGATCAGTTGGGTGCCCG
AGTGGGTTACATTGAACTGGATCTCAACAGCGGCAAAATCTTAGAGAGTTTTCGCCCCGAAGAACGCTTC
CCAATGATGAGCACTTTCAAAGTTCTGCTATGTGGCGCGGTGTTATCCCGTATTGATGCTGGGCAAGAGC
AACTCGGTCGCCGCATACACTATTCTCAGAATGACTTGGTTGAGTATTCACCAGTCACAGAAAAGCATCT
TACGGATGGCATGACAGTAAGAGAATTATGTAGTGCTGCCATAACCATGAGTGATAACACTGCGGCCAAC
TTACTTCTGACAACGATTGGAGGACCGAAGGAGCTAACCGCTTTTTTGCACAACATGGGGGATCATGTAA
CTCGCCTTGATCGTTGGGAACCGGAGCTGAATGAAGCCATACCAAACGACGAGCGTGACACCACGATGCC
TGTAGCAATGGCAACAACTCTCCGCAAACTATTAACTGGCGAACTACTTACTCTTGCTTCACGCCAGCAA
CTCATTGACTGGATGGAGGCGGACAAAGTTGCAGGACCACTTCTGCGCTCGGCACTTCCGGCTGGCTGGT
TTATTGCTGATAAATCTGGAGCCGGTGAGCGTGGCTCTCGCGGTATCATTGCAGCACTGGGGCCAGATGG
TAAGCCCTCCCGTATCGTAGTTATCTACACGACGGGGAGTCAGGCAACTATGGATGAACGAAATAGACAG
ATCGCTGAGATAGGTGCCTCACTGATTAAGCATTGGTAACTGTCAGACGAAGGGAAATAAATAGTAGCCC
GCCTGATGTGCGGGCTTTTTTTTGGTGGTGGTTACCAGTGTCGCTTAGCTACCGTAGGTCCTCTTAGGCG
GTCCGATTAGCGACATAGTCATCAATGCCTTGACGGCAAAATCCCTTAACGTGAGTTTTCGTTCCACTGA
GCGTCAGACCCCGTAGAAAAGATCAAAGGATCTTCTTGAGATCCTTTTTTTCTGCGCGTAATCTGCTGCT
TGCAAACAAAAAAACCACCGCTACCAGCGGTGGTTTGTTTGCCGGATCAAGAGCTACTAACTCTTTTTCC
GAAGGTAACTGGCTTCAGCAGAGCGCAGATACCAAATACTGTTCTTCTAGTGTAGCCGTAGTTAGGCCAC
CACTTCAAGAACTCTGTAGCACCGCCTACATACCTCGCTCTGCTAATCCTGTTACCAGTGGCTGCTGCCA
GTGGCGATAAGTCGTGTCTTACCGGGTTGGACTAAAGACGATAGTTACCGGATAAGGCGCAGCGGTCGGG
CTGAACGGGGGGTTCGTGCTCACAGCCCAGCTTGGAGCGAACGACCTACACCGAACTGAGATACCTACAG
CGTGAGCTATGAGAAAGCGCCACGCTTCCCGAAGGGAGAAAGGCGGACAGGTATCCGGTAAGCGGCAGGG
TCGGAACAGGAGAGCGCACGAGGGAGCTTCCAGGGGGAAACGCCTGGTATCTTTATAGTCCTGTCGGGTT
TCGCCACCTCTGACTTGAGCGTCGATTTTTGTGATGCTCGTCAGGGGGGCGGAGCCTATGGAAAAACGCC
AGCAACGCGGCCTTTTTACGGTTCCTGGCCTTTTGCTGGCCTTTTGCTCACATGTTCTTTCCTGCGTTAT
CCCCTGATTCTGTGGATAACCGTATTACCGCCTTTGAGTGAGCTGATACCGCTCGCCGCAGCCGAACGAC
CGAGCGCAGCGAGTCAGTGAGCGAGGAAGCGGAAGAGCGCC
